>Addgene plasmid #214586 | AiP1939 - pAAV-AiE2522m-minBG-SYFP2-WPRE-BGHpA | addgene full sequence | sequence record 432582 | Addgene NGS Result
TGAATACTCATACTCTTCCTTTTTCAATATTATTGAAGCATTTATCAGGGTTATTGTCTCATGAGCGGAT
ACATATTTGAATGTATTTAGAAAAATAAACAAATAGGGGTTCCGCGCACATTTCCCCGAAAAGTGCCACC
TGACGTCTAAGAAACCATTATTATCATGACATTAACCTATAAAAATAGGCGTATCACGAGGCCCTTTCGT
CTCGCGCGTTTCGGTGATGACGGTGAAAACCTCTGACACATGCAGCTCCCGGAGACGGTCACAGCTTGTC
TGTAAGCGGATGCCGGGAGCAGACAAGCCCGTCAGGGCGCGTCAGCGGGTGTTGGCGGGTGTCGGGGCTG
GCTTAACTATGCGGCATCAGAGCAGATTGTACTGAGAGTGCACCATAAAATTGTAAACGTTAATATTTTG
TTAAAATTCGCGTTAAATTTTTGTTAAATCAGCTCATTTTTTAACCAATAGACCGAAATCGGCAAAATCC
CTTATAAATCAAAAGAATAGCCCGAGATAGAGT
[37 nt withheld, positions 524-560]
AAAGAACGTGGACTCCAACGTCAAAGG
[141 nt withheld, positions 588-728]
G
[46 nt withheld, positions 730-775]
A
[95 nt withheld, positions 777-871]
TATGCGGTGTGAAATACCGCACAGATGCGTAAGGAGAAAATACCGCATCAGGCGCCCCTGCAGGCAGCTG
CGCGCTCGCTCGCTCACTGAGGCCGCCCGGGCAAAGCCCGGGCGTCGGGCGACCTTTGGTCGCCCGGCCT
CAGTGAGCGAGCGAGCGCGCAGAGAGGGAGTGGCCAACTCCATCACTAGGGGTTCCTGCGGCCGCTCGGT
CCGCACGTGAGATCTCATGCCTGCTATTGTCTTCCCAATCCTCCCCCTTGCTGTCCTGCCCCACCCCACC
CCCCAGAATAGAATGACACCTACTCAGACAATGCGATGCAATTTCCTCATTTTATTAGGAAAGGACAGTG
GGAGTGGCACCTTCCAGGGTCAAGGAAGGCACGGGGGAGGGGCAAACAACAGATGGCTGGCAACTAGAAG
GCACAGTCGAAGATCTCTCGAGCCACGGAATTGTCAGTGCCCAACAGCCGAGCCCCTGTCCAGCAGCGGG
CAAGGCAGGCGGCGATGAGTTCCGCCGTGGCAAGAACTAACCAGGATTTATACAAGGAGGAGAAAATGAA
AGCCATACGGGAAGCAATAGCATGATACAAAGGCATTAAAGCAGCGTATCCACATAGCGTAAAAGGAGCA
ACATAGTTAAGAATACCAGTCAATCTTTCACAAATTTTGTAATCCAGAGGTTGATTATGATATCGAATTC
GCGGCCGCGGCGCGCCGTCGACTTACTTGTACAGCTCGTCCATGCCGAGAGTGATCCCGGCGGCGGTCAC
GAACTCCAGCAGGACCATGTGATCGCGCTTCTCGTTGGGGTCTTTGCTCAGCTTGGACTGGTAGCTCAGG
TAGTGGTTGTCGGGCAGCAGCACGGGGCCGTCGCCGATGGGGGTGTTCTGCTGGTAGTGGTCGGCGAGCT
GCACGCCGCCGTCCTCGATGTTGTGGCGGATCTTGAAGTTGGCCTTGATGCCGTTCTTCTGCTTGTCGGC
GGTGATATAGACGTTGTGGCTGTTGTAGTTGTACTCCAGCTTGTGCCCCAGGATGTTGCCGTCCTCCTTG
AAGTCGATGCCCTTCAGCTCGATGCGGTTCACCAGGGTGTCGCCCTCGAACTTCACCTCGGCGCGGGTCT
TGTAGTTGCCGTCGTCCTTGAAGAAGATGGTGCGCTCCTGGACGTAGCCTTCGGGCATGGCGGACTTGAA
GAAGTCGTGCTGCTTCATGTGGTCGGGGTAGCGGGCGAAGCACTGCACGCCGTAGCCCAGGGTGGTCACG
AGGGTGGGCCAGGGCACGGGCAGCTTGCCGGTGGTGCAGATCAGCTTCAGGGTCAGCTTGCCGTAGGTGG
CATCGCCCTCGCCCTCGCCGGACACGCTGAACTTGTGGCCGTTTACGTCGCCGTCCAGCTCGACCAGGAT
GGGCACCACCCCGGTGAACAGCTCCTCGCCCTTGCTCACCATGGTGGCGACCGGTAGCGCTAGCTTCGAA
AGATCTGGATCCCAGAAGCAAATGTAAGCAATAGATGGCTCTGCCCTGACTTTTATGCCCAGCCCGAGCT
CCGAGAACAGAACTAATCCTGAGTAATTGTAACAGCAGCAAGGGACCAGGACAACGCATGCTTTTCTTTG
CTATGGACAGATTGAGTGAGCAAATGAATGGGTGACACCCCCTCCATTCAGACCCTTTCAGATCCCAGCA
GAGGTTGGGTCTGAGTCAGCCACACAGGAGAGGGAGGGGAGGGTGCTCTGTACAAGCCATTCTCGAAGAA
CGTTAATCACACGCCAAGCCAGATTCTGAGCAGGACTTGGCACTTTCAGCTTCTAAAAATGTAGGAAACG
ATTATTACTCTTACAACGCGTGCGGCCGCAGGAACCCCTAGTGATGGAGTTGGCCACTCCCTCTCTGCGC
GCTCGCTCGCTCACTGAGGCCGGGCGACCAAAGGTCGCCCGACGCCCGGGCGGCCTCAGTGAGCGAGCGA
GCGCGCAGCTGCCTGCAGGACATGTGAGCAAAAGGCCAGCAAAAGGCCAGGAACCGTAAAAAGGCCGCGT
TGCTGGCGTTTTTCCATAGGCTCCGCCCCCCTGACGAGCATCACAAAAATCGACGCTCAAGTCAGAGGTG
GCGAAACCCGACAGGACTATAAAGATACCAGGCGTTTCCCCCTGGAAGCTCCCTCGTGCGCTCTCCTGTT
CCGACCCTGCCGCTTACCGGATACCTGTCCGCCTTTCTCCCTTCGGGAAGCGTGGCGCTTTCTCATAGCT
CACGCTGTAGGTATCTCAGTTCGGTGTAGGTCGTTCGCTCCAAGCTGGGCTGTGTGCACGAACCCCCCGT
TCAGCCCGACCGCTGCGCCTTATCCGGTAACTATCGTCTTGAGTCCAACCCGGTAAGACACGACTTATCG
CCACTGGCAGCAGCCACTGGTAACAGGATTAGCAGAGCGAGGTATGTAGGCGGTGCTACAGAGTTCTTGA
AGTGGTGGCCTAACTACGGCTACACTAGAAGAACAGTATTTGGTATCTGCGCTCTGCTGAAGCCAGTTAC
CTTCGGAAAAAGAGTTGGTAGCTCTTGATCCGGCAAACAAACCACCGCTGGTAGCGGTGGTTTTTTTGTT
TGCAAGCAGCAGATTACGCGCAGAAAAAAAGGATCTCAAGAAGATCCTTTGATCTTTTCTACGGGGTCTG
ACGCTCAGTGGAACGAAAACTCACGTTAAGGGATTTTGGTCATGAGATTATCAAAAAGGATCTTCACCTA
GATCCTTTTAAATTAAAAATGAAGTTTTAAATCAATCTAAAGTATATATGAGTAAACTTGGTCTGACAGT
TACCAATGCTTAATCAGTGAGGCACCTATCTCAGCGATCTGTCTATTTCGTTCATCCATAGTTGCCTGAC
TCCCCGTCGTGTAGATAACTACGATACGGGAGGGCTTACCATCTGGCCCCAGTGCTGCAATGATACCGCG
AGACCCACGCTCACCGGCTCCAGATTTATCAGCAATAAACCAGCCAGCCGGAAGGGCCGAGCGCAGAAGT
GGTCCTGCAACTTTATCCGCCTCCATCCAGTCTATTAATTGTTGCCGGGAAGCTAGAGTAAGTAGTTCGC
CAGTTAATAGTTTGCGCAACGTTGTTGCCATTGCTACAGGCATCGTGGTGTCACGCTCGTCGTTTGGTAT
GGCTTCATTCAGCTCCGGTTCCCAACGATCAAGGCGAGTTACATGATCCCCCATGTTGTGCAAAAAAGCG
GTTAGCTCCTTCGGTCCTCCGATCGTTGTCAGAAGTAAGTTGGCCGCAGTGTTATCACTCATGGTTATGG
CAGCACTGCATAATTCTCTTACTGTCATGCCATCCGTAAGATGCTTTTCTGTGACTGGTGAGTACTCAAC
CAAGTCATTCTGAGAATAGTGTATGCGGCGACCGAGTTGCTCTTGCCCGGCGTCAATACGGGATAATACC
GCGCCACATAGCAGAACTTTAAAAGTGCTCATCATTGGAAAACGTTCTTCGGGGCGAAAACTCTCAAGGA
TCTTACCGCTGTTGAGATCCAGTTCGATGTAACCCACTCGTGCACCCAACTGATCTTCAGCATCTTTTAC
TTTCACCAGCGTTTCTGGGTGAGCAAAAACAGGAAGGCAAAATGCCGCAAAAAAGGGAATAAGGGCGACA
CGGAAATGT
Features (pLannotate 1.2.2; 14 found; start..end, strand, type, name):
     12..116     -  promoter       AmpR promoter: bla
    211..246     +  CDS            rop (fragment): Rop protein, which maintains plasmids at low copy number; rop
    348..397     +  misc_feature   bom (fragment): basis of mobility region from pBR322
    398..853     -  rep_origin     f1 ori (sequence partly withheld): f1 bacteriophage origin of replication; arrow indicates direction of (+) strand synthesis
    872..923     +  misc_feature   bom (fragment): basis of mobility region from pBR322
    928..1068    -  repeat_region  AAV2 ITR: inverted terminal repeat of adeno-associated virus serotype 2 inverted
   1186..1297    -  polyA_signal   bGH poly(A) signal: bovine growth hormone polyadenylation signal
   1314..1394    -  misc_feature   WPRE (fragment): woodchuck hepatitis virus posttranscriptional regulatory element
   1400..1557    -  misc_feature   WPRE (fragment): woodchuck hepatitis virus posttranscriptional regulatory element
   1597..2313    -  CDS            SYFP2: SYFP2 is a basic (constitutively fluorescent) yellow fluorescent protein published in 2006, derived from Aequorea victoria. It is reported to be a very rapidly-maturing monomer with moderate acid sensitivity.
   2756..2783    -  repeat_region  AAV2 ITR (fragment): inverted terminal repeat of adeno-associated virus serotype 2 inverted
   2812..2839    -  repeat_region  AAV2 ITR (fragment): inverted terminal repeat of adeno-associated virus serotype 2 inverted
   2912..3500    -  rep_origin     ori: high-copy-number ColE1/pMB1/pBR322/pUC origin of replication
   3671..11      -  CDS            AmpR (across the origin): β-lactamase; bla; confers resistance to ampicillin, carbenicillin, and related antibiotics
