[The description below was written by a language model from this plasmid's Addgene catalogue record and pLannotate feature annotations shown in this document.]
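Description:
AiP1939 - pAAV-AiE2522m-minBG-SYFP2-WPRE-BGHpA is an adeno-associated virus transfer plasmid built on a pAAV2 backbone and intended for packaging recombinant AAV that reports enhancer activity in the brain. It is propagated in bacteria as a high-copy plasmid through a ColE1/pUC-type origin and selected with ampicillin via the β-lactamase gene and its promoter. An f1 phage origin and short remnants of pBR322 rop and bom sequences are also detected in the backbone. The recorded growth strain is a recombination-deficient one, which is a common choice for keeping the repeat-rich ITRs intact.

The payload lies between AAV2 inverted terminal repeats, which supply the cis signals for genome replication and encapsidation. One ITR is annotated in full, while the other is detected only as two short fragments in the sequencing result. Within this cassette, the AiE2522m enhancer sits upstream of a minimal beta-globin promoter (minBG). This promoter has little activity on its own, so transcription depends on the enhancer, and expression should be confined to cells where the enhancer is active. The reporter is SYFP2, a fast-maturing monomeric yellow fluorescent protein derived from Aequorea victoria. It is followed by a WPRE, annotated as two adjacent fragments that may represent a shortened version, to boost transcript stability and expression, and by the bovine growth hormone polyadenylation signal. The feature table does not annotate the enhancer or minBG, though an unannotated gap between SYFP2 and the fragmentary ITR is where they would be expected.

The enhancer is described as driving AAV-mediated transgene expression in specific populations of brain cells, as part of a toolkit for genetic access to cortical cell types. The record does not state which cell population AiE2522m targets.
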