Addgene plasmid #214586: AiP1939 - pAAV-AiE2522m-minBG-SYFP2-WPRE-BGHpA
Purpose: AiE2522m is an enhancer sequence, designed to drive AAV-mediated transgene expression in specific populations of brain cells
Depositing lab: The Allen Institute for Brain Science & Bosiljka Tasic. Depositing organization: Allen Institute. Publication: A suite of enhancer AAVs and transgenic mouse lines for genetic access to cortical cell types. Ben-Simon Y, Hooper M, Narayan S, Daigle TL, Dwivedi D, Way SW, Oster A, Stafford DA, Mich JK, Taormina MJ, Martinez RA, Opitz-Araya X, Roth JR, Alexander JR, Allen S, Amster A, Arbuckle J, Ayala A, Baker PM, Bakken TE, Barcelli T, Barta S, Bendrick J, Bertagnolli D, Bielstein C, Bishwakarma P, Bowlus J, Boyer G, Brouner K, Casian B, Casper T, Chakka AB, Chakrabarty R, Chance RK, Chavan S, Clark M, Colbert K, Collman F, Daniel S, Departee M, DiValentin P, Donadio N, Dotson N, Egdorf T, Fliss T, Gabitto M, Garcia J, Gary A, Gasperini M, Gloe J, Goldy J, Gore BB, Graybuck L, Greisman N, Haeseleer F, Halterman C, Haradon Z, Hastings SD, Helback O, Ho W, Hockemeyer D, Huang C, Huff S, Hunker A, Johansen N, Jones D, Juneau Z, Kalmbach B, Kannan M, Khem S, Kussick E, Kutsal R, Larsen R, Lee C, Lee AY, Leibly M, Lenz GH, Li S, Liang E, Lusk N, Madigan Z, Malloy J, Malone J, McCue R, Melchor J, Mollenkopf T, Moosman S, Morin E, Newman D, Ng L, Ngo K, Omstead V, Otto S, Oyama A, Pena N, Pham T, Phillips E, Pom CA, Potekhina L, Ransford S, Ray PL, Rette D, Reynoldson C, Rimorin C, Rocha D, Ruiz A, Sanchez REA, Sawyer L, Sedeno-Cortes A, Sevigny JP, Shapovalova N, Shepard N, Shulga L, Sigler AR, Siverts L, Soliman S, Somasundaram S, Staats B, Stewart K, Szelenyi E, Tieu M, Trader C, Tran A, van Velthoven CTJ, Walker M, Wang Y, Weed N, Wirthlin M, Wood T, Wynalda B, Yao Z, Zhou T, Ariza J, Dee N, Reding M, Ronellenfitch K, Mufti S, Sunkin SM, Smith KA, Esposito L, Waters J, Thyagarajan B, Yao S, Lein ES, Zeng H, Levi BP, Ngai J, Ting JT, Tasic B. Cell. 2025 May 16:S0092-8674(25)00513-6. doi: 10.1016/j.cell.2025.05.002. PubMed 40403729.
Backbone
  Vector backbone: pAAV2
  Vector type: AAV
Growth in bacteria
  Bacterial resistance: Ampicillin, 100 μg/mL
  Growth temperature: 37°C
  Growth strain: NEB Stable
  Copy number: High Copy
Gene/Insert
  Gene/Insert name: SYFP2
  Species: Synthetic
  Promoter: minBG
  Cloning method: Gibson Cloning
Terms and licenses: Academic/Nonprofit Terms; Industry Terms: Not Available to Industry
Depositor comments: 5' Cloning Site: SgrAI (destroyed), 3' Cloning Site: SgrAI (destroyed). Please visit https://doi.org/10.1101/2024.06.10.597244 for bioRxiv preprint.
How to cite: AiP1939 - pAAV-AiE2522m-minBG-SYFP2-WPRE-BGHpA was a gift from The Allen Institute for Brain Science & Bosiljka Tasic (Addgene plasmid # 214586 ; http://n2t.net/addgene:214586 ; RRID:Addgene_214586)
